Addgene plasmid #173565: pICSL86977OD:PITG_07558
Purpose: This is a binary plasmid that can be transferred into Agrobacterium and used to transiently express the protein encoded by the insert in plants by agro-infiltration.
Depositing lab: Sophien Kamoun. Depositing organization: Sainsbury Laboratory, Norwich. Publication: Plant pathogens convergently evolved to counteract redundant nodes of an NLR immune receptor network. Derevnina L, Contreras MP, Adachi H, Upson J, Vergara Cruces A, Xie R, Sklenar J, Menke FLH, Mugford ST, MacLean D, Ma W, Hogenhout SA, Goverse A, Maqbool A, Wu CH, Kamoun S. PLoS Biol. 2021 Aug 23;19(8):e3001136. doi: 10.1371/journal.pbio.3001136. PubMed 34424903.
Backbone
  Vector backbone: pICSL86977OD
  Backbone manufacturer: Youles SynBio plasmids
  Backbone size w/o insert (bp): 8686
  Vector type: Plant Expression
  Selectable markers: Basta
Growth in bacteria
  Bacterial resistance: Kanamycin, 50 μg/mL
  Growth temperature: 37°C
  Growth strain: DH5alpha
  Copy number: High Copy
Gene/Insert
  Gene/Insert name: PITG_07558_T30-4
  Species: Phytophthora infestans
  Promoter: 35S
  Cloning method: Restriction Enzyme; 5′ cloning site unknown (unknown if destroyed); 3′ cloning site unknown (unknown if destroyed)
Terms and licenses: Academic/Nonprofit Terms; Industry Terms: Not Available to Industry
How to cite: pICSL86977OD:PITG_07558 was a gift from Sophien Kamoun (Addgene plasmid # 173565 ; http://n2t.net/addgene:173565 ; RRID:Addgene_173565)
