[The description below was written by a language model from this plasmid's Addgene catalogue record and pLannotate feature annotations shown in this document.]
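Description:
pICSL86977OD:PITG_07558 is a plant-expression binary vector built on the pICSL86977OD backbone, designed to be moved into Agrobacterium and used for transient expression of its insert in plant tissue by agro-infiltration. It is maintained in E. coli through a high-copy ColE1/pUC-type origin and in Agrobacterium through the pVS1 replicon (oriV, RepA and the StaA stability protein). Bacterial selection is by kanamycin, conferred by an aphA-3 aminoglycoside phosphotransferase gene that the annotation places downstream of a bla (AmpR) promoter.

The region transferred to plant cells lies between the nopaline-type left and right T-DNA border repeats and carries two cassettes. Next to the left border, a NOS promoter drives the bar gene (phosphinothricin acetyltransferase) followed by a NOS terminator, providing Basta/glufosinate resistance as the plant selectable marker. Toward the right border, a CaMV 35S promoter followed by the TMV Ω translational enhancer directs expression of the insert, which is terminated by the octopine synthase terminator. The annotated fragment of a CaMV protein upstream of the promoter most likely reflects extended 35S upstream viral sequence rather than an expressed gene. The insert, PITG_07558 from Phytophthora infestans strain T30-4, is not itself annotated in the feature table, but the unannotated gap between TMV Ω and the OCS terminator is where it would sit. The record does not state any epitope tags, the protein's function or the cloning sites used. The associated publication concerns how plant pathogens counteract an NLR immune receptor network, which suggests that the construct was used to express this pathogen protein in plant leaves.
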