Features (pLannotate 1.2.2; 16 found; start..end, strand, type, name):
    642..666     -  misc_feature   RB T-DNA repeat: right border repeat from nopaline C58 T-DNA
    733..1440    -  terminator     OCS terminator: octopine synthase terminator
   2014..2067    -  misc_feature   TMV Ω: translational enhancer from the tobacco mosaic virus 5'-leader sequence (Gallie et al., 1988)
   2096..2441    -  promoter       CaMV 35S promoter: strong constitutive promoter from cauliflower mosaic virus
   2098..2144    -  promoter       minimal CaMV 35S promoter: minimal 35S promoter from cauliflower mosaic virus
   2625..3431    -  CDS            IBMP_CAMVB (fragment): Experimental evidence at protein level: Swiss-Prot protein existence level 1. Enhances the ribosomal termination-reinitiation event leading to the translation of major open reading frames on the polycistronic viral RNAs. From Cauliflower mosaic virus (strain Bari 1) (CaMV).
   3474..3726    -  terminator     NOS terminator: nopaline synthase terminator and poly(A) signal
   3757..4305    -  CDS            bar: PAT_STRHY - Experimental evidence at protein level: Swiss-Prot protein existence level 1. Inactivates phosphinothricin (PPT) by transfer of an acetyl group from acetyl CoA. Can also acetylate demethylphosphinothricin but not PTT or glutamate. This enzyme is an effector of phosphinothricin tripeptide (PTT or bialaphos) resistance. From Streptomyces hygroscopicus. Introduced by genetic manipulation and expressed in glufosinate-tolerant maize by Dekalb Genetics.
   4326..4508    -  promoter       NOS promoter: nopaline synthase promoter NOS promoter
   4703..4727    -  misc_feature   LB T-DNA repeat: left border repeat from nopaline C58 T-DNA
   4863..5451    -  rep_origin     ori: high-copy-number ColE1/pMB1/pBR322/pUC origin of replication
   5622..6416    -  CDS            KanR: aminoglycoside phosphotransferase; aphA-3; confers resistance to kanamycin
   6417..6521    -  promoter       AmpR promoter: bla
   6583..6777    -  rep_origin     pVS1 oriV: origin of replication for the Pseudomonas plasmid pVS1 (Heeb et al., 2000)
   6843..7916    -  CDS            pVS1 RepA: replication protein from the Pseudomonas plasmid pVS1 (Heeb et al., 2000)
   8345..333     -  CDS            pVS1 StaA (across the origin): stability protein from the Pseudomonas plasmid pVS1 (Heeb et al., 2000)
>Addgene plasmid #173565 | pICSL86977OD:PITG_07558 | addgene full sequence | sequence record 342803 | Addgene NGS Result
GTCGTAAGGGCTTGGCTGCACCGGAATCAGCACGAAGTCGGCTGCCTTGATCGCGGACACAGCCAAGTCC
GCCGCCTGGGGCGCTCCGTCGATCACTACGAAGTCGCGCCGGCCGATGGCCTTCACGTCGCGGTCAATCG
TCGGGCGGTCGATGCCGACAACGGTTAGCGGTTGATCTTCCCGCACGGCCGCCCAATCGCGGGCACTGCC
CTGGGGATCGGAATCGACTAACAGAACATCGGCCCCGGCGAGTTGCAGGGCGCGGGCTAGATGGGTTGCG
ATGGTCGTCTTGCCTGACCCGCCTTTCTGGTTAAGTACAGCGATAACCTTCATGCGTTCCCCTTGCGTAT
TTGTTTATTTACTCATCGCATCATATACGCAGCGACCGCATGACGCAAGCTGTTTTACTCAAATACACAT
CACCTTTTTAGACGGCGGCGCTCGGTTTCTTCAGCGGCCAAGCTGGCCGGCCAGGCCGCCAGCTTGGCAT
CAGACAAACCGGCCAGGATTTCATGCAGCCGCACGGCTGACTCCCGAGGGGAACCCTGTGGTTGGCATGC
ACATACAAATGGACGAACGGATAAACCTTTTCACGCCCTTTTAAATATCCGATTATTCTAATAAACGCTC
TTTTCTCTTAGGTTTACCCGCCAATATATCCTGTCAAACACTGATAGTTTAAACGGATCACTTCGTGTCC
CTCGGTCACATGTGCATCCTCTAGTAGCGGTCCTGCTGAGCCTCGACATGTTGTCGCAAAATTCGCCCTG
GACCCGCCCAACGATTTGTCGTCACTGTCAAGGTTTGACCTGCACTTCATTTGGGGCCCACATACACCAA
AAAAATGCTGCATAATTCTCGGGGCAGCAAGTCGGTTACCCGGCCGCCGTGCTGGACCGGGTTGAATGGT
GCCCGTAACTTTCGGTAGAGCGGACGGCCAATACTCAACTTCAAGGAATCTCACCCATGCGCGCCGGCGG
GGAACCGGAGTTCCCTTCAGTGAGCGTTATTAGTTCGCCGCTCGGTGTGTCGTAGATACTAGCCCCTGGG
GCACTTTTGAAATTTGAATAAGATTTATGTAATCAGTCTTTTAGGTTTGACCGGTTCTGCCGCTTTTTTT
AAAATTGGATTTGTAATAATAAAACGCAATTGTTTGTTATTGTGGCGCTCTATCATAGATGTCGCTATAA
ACCTATTCAGCACAATATATTGTTTTCATTTTAATATTGTACATATAAGTAGTAGGGTACAATCAGTAAA
TTGAACGGAGAATATTATTCATAAAAATACGATAGTAACGGGTGATATATTCATTAGAATGAACCGAAAC
CGGCGGTAAGGATCTGAGCTACACATGCTCAGGTTTTTTACAACGTGCACAACAGAATTGAAAGCAAATA
TCATGCGATCATAGGCTTCTCGCATATCTCATTAAAGCAGGACAAGCTCAAGAAGTCTTTGCCTCCTTGA
AAAGTTGGTAATACTTGTACTCGTCGTGCTGAGTCAAAGCGTTACCGTCCAACACTCTCCTAGGGTATCC
AGGCTTAGTCAATCCCAACAACACCTTAGCCACGTCGTCGTCCCTCCTAGCAGATGCCATGATCATAGTC
CTTGCTGTGATCTCAGCCTCTGAAGCACCCCTAGCCACAGCCACCACTGGAGGGTTGTATCCTGCGTTCA
AAGTTGACACCACGTTGTCGTCGTACTGCTTCACGAACCTAGAGTAAGAGATGAAGTTCTTAGTATTAGC
AATCTCTTTCAACTGATCAGCCTTAGTAATCTTTCCCAAGTTCAATGACTTCCAAGCCTCGAAAGTAGGC
ACGTGGTTCCTCAACCACTTGTTGAACAAATAGTCCTCAGCCTTCTTTGCGAAGTAAGCGTAGTACTTAT
AGTTCTTGTGAGCCTTCATAGCTGTGTCGTCCAAACCGTTCAACTTAAGAGCCTTCCTCACGAAGTCGTC
TGACTTCTCTGTCTCCAACCACCATCTAACCTTCACGTGCTTCATTGTATCGATAATTGTAAATGTAATT
GTAATGTTGTTTGTTGTTTGTTGTTGTTGGTAATTGTTGTAAAAATGAGCTCTTATACTCGAGCGTGTCC
TCTCCAAATGAAATGAACTTCCTTATATAGAGGAAGGGTCTTGCGAAGGATAGTGGGATTGTGCGTCATC
CCTTACGTCAGTGGAGATGTCACATCAATCCACTTGCTTTGTAGACGTGGTTGGAACCTCTTCTTTTTCC
ACGATGCTCCTCGTGGGTGGGGGTCCATCTTTGGGACCACTGTCGGCAGAGAGATCTTGAATGATAGCCT
TTCCTTTATCGCAATGATGGCATTTGTAGGAGCCACCTTCCTTTTCTACTGTCCTTTCGATGAAGTGACA
GATAGCTGGGCAATGGAATCCGAGGAGGTTTCCCGAAATTATCCTTTGTTGAAAAGTCTCAATAGCCCTT
TGATCTTCTGAGACTGTATCTTTGACATTTTTGGAGTAGACCAGAGTGTCGTGCTCCACCATGTTGACGA
AGATTTTCTTCTTGTCATTGAGTCGTAAAAGACTCTGTATGAACTGTTCGCCAGTCTTGACGGCGAGTTC
TGTTAGATCCTCGATTTGAATCTTAGACTCCATGCATGGCCTTAGATTCAGTAGGAACTACCTTTTTAGA
GACTCCAATCTCTATTACTTGCCTTGGTTTATGAAGCAAGCCTTGAATCGTCCATACTGGAATAGTACTT
CTGATCTTGAGAAATATGTCTTTCTCTGTGTTCTTGATGCAATTAGTCCTGAATCTTTTGACTGCATCTT
TAACCTTCTTGGGAAGGTATTTGATCTCCTGGAGATTGTTACTCGGGTAGATCGTCTTGATGAGACTTGC
TGCGTAGGCCTCTCTAACCATCTGTGGGTCAGCATTCTTTCTGAAATTGAAGAGGCTAACCTTCTCATTA
TCAGTGGTGAACATAGTGTCGTCACCTTCACCTTCGAACTTCCTTCCTAGATCGTAAAGATAGAGGAAAT
CGTCCATTGTAATCTCCGGGGCAAAGGAGATCTCTTTTGGGGCTGGATCACTGCTGGGCCTTTTGGTTCC
TAGCGTGAGCCAGTGGGCTTTTTGCTTTGGTGGGCTTGTTAGGGCCTTAGCAAAGCTCTTGGGCTTGAGT
TGAGCTTCTCCTTTGGGGATGAAGTTCAACCTGTCTGTTTGCTGACTTGTTGTGTACGCGTCAGCTGCTG
CTCTTGCCTCTGTAATAGTGGCAAATTTCTTGTGTGCAACTCCGGGAACGCCGTTTGTTGCCGCCTTTGT
ACAACCCCAGTCATCGTATATACCGGCATGTGGACCGTTATACACAACGTAGTAGTTGATATGAGGGTGT
TGAATACCCGATTCTGCTCTGAGAGGAGCAACTGTGCTGTTAAGCTCAGATTTTTGTGGGATTGGAATTC
CTCCAAGCTTGAATTCTTGCAGCGCTCCAATTCAGCAAGCGTCGATCTAGTAACATAGATGACACCGCGC
GCGATAATTTATCCTAGTTTGCGCGCTATATTTTGTTTTCTATCGCGTATTAAATGTATAATTGCGGGAC
TCTAATCATAAAAACCCATCTCATAAATAACGTCATGCATTACATGTTAATTATTACATGCTTAACGTAA
TTCAACAGAAATTATATGATAATCATCGCAAGACCGGCAACAGGATTCAATCTTAAGAAACTTTATTGCC
AAATGTTTGAACGATCTGCTTGACTCTAGATCCAGAGTCCCGCTCAAATCTCAGTCACAGGAAGAACAGG
TCTAGGAGGAACAGGAAGAGAGAAATCAAGCTGCCAGAATCCCACATCATGCCAATTTCCATGTTTGAAA
CCAGCAGCTCTAAGCATTCCCCTAGGAGCATAACCAAGAGCCTCATGCATCCTCACAGAAGGATCATTAG
GAAGTCCAATCACAGCAACCACAGACTTGAAACCCTGAGCCTCCAAAGACTTCAAAAGATGAGTGTAAAG
AGTAGATCCAAGACCAGTTCTTTGATGCCTAGGAGACACGTAAACAGTAGACTCAGCAGTCCAATCGTAA
GCATTCCTAGCCTTCCAAGGACCAGCATAAGCAATACCAGCCACTTCACCATCCACTTCAGCAACAAGCC
AAGGATACCTCTCTCTAAGCCTCACAAGATCATCAGTCCACTCTTGTGGTTCTTGAGGCTCAGTCCTGAA
ATTCACAGTAGAAGTCTCAATGTAATGATTCACAATAGTGCACACAGCAGGCATATCAGCCTCAGTAGCC
CTTCTAATATCAGCAGGCCTTCTTTCAGGAGACATGCGAAACGATCCAGATCCGGTGCAGATTATTTGGA
TTGAGAGTGAATATGAGACTCTAATTGGATACCGAGGGGAATTTATGGAACGTCAGTGGAGCATTTTGAC
AAGAAATATTTGCTAGCTGATAGTGACCTTAGGCGACTTTTGAACGCGCAATAATGGTTTCTGACGTATG
TGCTTAGCTCATTAAACTCCAGAAACCCGCGGCTGAGTGGCTCCTTCAACGTTGCGGTTCTGTCAGTTCC
AAACGTAAAACGGCTTGTCCCGCGTCATCGGCGGGGGTCATAACGTGACTCCCTTAATTCTCCGCTCCGG
ATCCGAATTCGGCACAGAGTGTTCAACCCCAGTACATTAAAAACGTCCGCAATGTGTTATTAAGTTGTCT
AAGCGTCAATTTGTTTACACCACAATATATCCTGCCACCAGCCAGCCAACAGCTCCCCGACCGGCAGCTC
GGCACAAAATCACCACTCGATACAGGCAGCCCATCAACCATGACTACTGTCCGGTCCAACAGATCCGAGC
AGGAACCGTAAAAAGGCCGCGTTGCTGGCGTTTTTCCATAGGCTCCGCCCCCCTGACGAGCATCACAAAA
ATCGACGCTCAAGTCAGAGGTGGCGAAACCCGACAGGACTATAAAGATACCAGGCGTTTCCCCCTGGAAG
CTCCCTCGTGCGCTCTCCTGTTCCGACCCTGCCGCTTACCGGATACCTGTCCGCCTTTCTCCCTTCGGGA
AGCGTGGCGCTTTCTCATAGCTCACGCTGTAGGTATCTCAGTTCGGTGTAGGTCGTTCGCTCCAAGCTGG
GCTGTGTGCACGAACCCCCCGTTCAGCCCGACCGCTGCGCCTTATCCGGTAACTATCGTCTTGAGTCCAA
CCCGGTAAGACACGACTTATCGCCACTGGCAGCAGCCACTGGTAACAGGATTAGCAGAGCGAGGTATGTA
GGCGGTGCTACAGAGTTCTTGAAGTGGTGGCCTAACTACGGCTACACTAGAAGAACAGTATTTGGTATCT
GCGCTCTGCTGAAGCCAGTTACCTTCGGAAAAAGAGTTGGTAGCTCTTGATCCGGCAAACAAACCACCGC
TGGTAGCGGTGGTTTTTTTGTTTGCAAGCAGCAGATTACGCGCAGAAAAAAAGGATCTCAAGAAGATCCT
TTGATCTTTTCTACGGGGTCTGACGCTCAGTGGAACGAAAACTCACGTTAAGGGATTTTGGTCATGAGAT
TATCAAAAAGGATCTTCACCTAGATCCTTTTAAATTAAAAATGAAGTTTTAAATCAATCTAAAGTATATA
TGAGTAAACTTGGTCTGACAGCTAAAACAATTCATCCAGTAAAATATAATATTTTATTTTCTCCCAATCA
GGCTTGATCCCCAGTAAGTCAAAAAATAGCTCGACATACTGTTCTTCCCCGATATCCTCCCTGAGCGACC
GGACGCAGAAGGCAATGTCATACCACTTGTCCGCCCTGCCGCTTCTCCCAAGATCAATAAAGCCACTTAC
TTTGCCATCTTTCACAAAGATGTTGCTGTCTCCCAGGTCGCCGTGGGAAAAGACAAGTTCCTCTTCGGGC
TTTTCCGTCTTTAAAAAATCATACAGCTCGCGCGGATCTTTAAATGGAGTGTCCTCTTCCCAGTTTTCGC
AATCCACATCGGCCAGATCGTTATTCAGTAAGTAATCCAATTCGGCTAAGCGGCTGTCTAAGCTATTCGT
ATAGGGACAATCCGATATGTCGATGGAGTGAAAGAGCCTGATGCACTCCGCATACAGCTCGATAATCTTT
TCAGGGCTTTGTTCATCTTCATACTCTTCCGAGCAAAGGACGCCATCGGCCTCACTCATGAGCAGATTGC
TCCAGCCATCATGCCGTTCAAAGTGCAGGACCTTTGGAACAGGCAGCTTTCCTTCCAGCCATAGCATCAT
GTCCTTTTCCCGTTCCACATCATAGGTGGTCCCTTTATACCGGCTGTCCGTCATTTTTAAATATAGGTTT
TCATTTTCTCCCACCAGCTTATATACCTTAGCAGGAGACATTCCTTCCGTATCTTTTACGCAGCGGTATT
TTTCGATCAGTTTTTTCAATTCCGGTGATATTCTCATTTTAGCCATACTCTTCCTTTTTCAATATTATTG
AAGCATTTATCAGGGTTATTGTCTCATGAGCGGATACATATTTGAATGTATTTAGAAAAATAAACAAATA
GGGGTTCCGCGCACTCGGAGCCTTGATGTGGGCGCTTTTTGCAGCTGTTCGGCTGTGCGCTGGCCAGACA
GTTATGCACAGGCCAGGCGGGTTTTAAGAGTTTTAATAAGTTTTAAAGAGTTTTAGGCGGAAAAATCGCC
TTTTTTCTCTTTTATATCAGTCACTTACATGTGTGACCGGTTCCCAATGTACGGCTTTGGGTTCCCAATG
TACGGGTTCCGGTTCCCAATGTACGGCTTTGGGTTCCCAATGTACGTGCTATCCACAGGAAAGAAGCTTT
TTCGACCTTTTTCCCCTGCTAGGGCAATTTGCCCTAGCATCTGCTCCGTACATTAGGAACCGGCGGATGC
TTCGCCCTCGATCAGGTTGCGGTAGCGCATGACTAGGATCGGGCCAGCCTGCCCCGCCTCCTCCTTCAAA
TCGTACTCCGGCAGGTCATTTGACCCGATCAGCTTGCGCACGGTGAAACAGAACTTCTTGAACTCTCCGG
CGCTGCCACTGCGTTCGTAGATCGTCTTGAACAACCATCTGGCTTCTGCCTTGCCTGCGGCGCGGCGTGC
CAGGCGGTAGAGAAAACGGCCGATGCCGGGATCGATCAAAAAGTAATCGGGGTGAACCGTCAGCACGTCC
GGGTTCTTGCCTTCTGTGATCTCGCGGTACATCCAATCAGCTAGCTCGATCTCGATGTACTCCGGCCGCC
CGGTTTCGCTCTTTACGATCTTGTAGCGGCTAATCAAGGCTTCACCCTCGGATACCGTCACCAGGCGGCC
GTTCTTGGCCTTCTTCGTACGCTGCATGGCAACGTGCGTGGTGTTTAACCGAATGCAGGTTTCTACCAGG
TCGTCTTTCTGCTTTCCGCCATCGGCTCGCCGGCAGAACTTGAGTACGTCCGCAACGTGTGGACGGAACA
CGCGGCCGGGCTTGTCTCCCTTCCCTTCCCGGTATCGGTTCATGGATTCGGTTAGATGGGAAACCGCCAT
CAGTACCAGGTCGTAATCCCACACACTGGCCATGCCGGCCGGCCCTGCGGAAACCTCTACGTGCCCGTCT
GGAAGCTCGTAGCGGATCACCTCGCCAGCTCGTCGGTCACGCTTCGACAGACGGAAAACGGCCACGTCCA
TGATGCTGCGACTATCGCGGGTGCCCACGTCATAGAGCATCGGAACGAAAAAATCTGGTTGCTCGTCGCC
CTTGGGCGGCTTCCTAATCGACGACGCACCGGCTGCCGGCGGTTGCCGGGATTCTTTGCGGATTCGATCA
GCGGCCGCTTGCCACGATTCACCGGGGCGTGCTTCTGCCTCGATGCGTTGCCGCTGGGCGGCCTGCGCGG
CCTTCAACTTCTCCACCAGGTCATCACCCAGCGCCGCGCCGATTTGTACCGGGCCGGATGGTTTGCGACC
GCTCACGCCGATTCCTCGGGCTTGGGGGTTCCAGTGCCATTGCAGGGCCGGCAGACAACCCAGCCGCTTA
CGCCTGGCCAACCGCCCGTTCCTCCACACATGGGGCATTCCACGGCGTCGGTGCCTGGTTGTTCTTGATT
TTCCATGCCGCCTCCTTTAGCCGCTAAAATTCATCTACTCATTTATTCATTTGCTCATTTACTCTGGTAG
CTGCGCGATGTATTCAGATAGCAGCTCGGTAATGGTCTTGCCTTGGCGTACCGCGTACATCTTCAGCTTG
GTGTGATCCTCCGCCGGCAACTGAAAGTTGACCCGCTTCATGGCTGGCGTGTCTGCCAGGCTGGCCAACG
TTGCAGCCTTGCTGCTGCGTGCGCTCGGACGGCCGGCACTTAGCGTGTTTGTGCTTTTGCTCATTTTCTC
TTTACCTCATTAACTCAAATGAGTTTTGATTTAATTTCAGCGGCCAGCGCCTGGACCTCGCGGGCAGCGT
CGCCCTCGGGTTCTGATTCAAGAACGGTTGTGCCGGCGGCGGCAGTGCCTGGGTAGCTCACGCGCTGCGT
GATACGGGACTCAAGAATGGGCAGCTCGTACCCGGCCAGCGCCTCGGCAACCTCACCGCCGATGCGCGTG
CCTTTGATCGCCCGCGACACGACAAAGGCCGCTTGTAGCCTTCCATCCGTGACCTCAATGCGCTGCTTAA
CCAGCTCCACCAGGTCGGCGGTGGCCCATAT
